Addgene plasmid #113606: PE_1: Para_lac_bD
Purpose: PE_1: Para_lac_bD
Depositing lab: Matthew Bennett. Depositing organization: Rice University. Publication: Tuning the dynamic range of bacterial promoters regulated by ligand-inducible transcription factors. Chen Y, Ho JML, Shis DL, Gupta C, Long J, Wagner DS, Ott W, Josic K, Bennett MR. Nat Commun. 2018 Jan 4;9(1):64. doi: 10.1038/s41467-017-02473-5. PubMed 29302024.
Backbone
  Vector backbone: pmb1, +ROP
  Backbone size w/o insert (bp): 3886
  Total vector size (bp): 3971
  Vector type: Bacterial Expression
Growth in bacteria
  Bacterial resistance: Kanamycin, 50 μg/mL
  Growth temperature: 37°C
  Growth strain: DH5alpha
  Copy number: High Copy
Gene/Insert
  Gene/Insert name: Hybrid Promoter : Para_lac_bD
  Promoter: Hybrid Promoter : Para_lac_bD
  Cloning method: Gateway Cloning
  Sequencing primers: 5′ CATTTCTGAAGAGGACTTGTTGCG; 3′ CTTCACCCTCGCCACGCACG
Terms and licenses: Academic/Nonprofit Terms; Industry Terms: Not Available to Industry
How to cite: PE_1: Para_lac_bD was a gift from Matthew Bennett (Addgene plasmid # 113606 ; http://n2t.net/addgene:113606 ; RRID:Addgene_113606)
