[The description below was written by a language model from this plasmid's Addgene catalogue record and pLannotate feature annotations shown in this document.]
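Description:
PE_1: Para_lac_bD is a small bacterial expression plasmid (about 4 kb) built as a promoter-characterisation reporter for E. coli. It replicates from a pMB1/ColE1-type origin and retains the rop gene and the pBR322 bom region, along with a fragment of the ColE1 mobilisation gene mbeC. The catalogue lists it as high copy, although Rop normally acts to moderate copy number in this origin family. Selection is by kanamycin, conferred by an aph(3')-Ia (KanR) gene on the reverse strand.

The payload is a synthetic hybrid promoter, Para_lac_bD, which combines part of the L-arabinose-inducible araBAD promoter with lac operator sequences. The annotation shows a short araBAD promoter fragment followed immediately by a symmetric lac operator fragment and a second lac operator. Just downstream lies a superfolder GFP coding sequence, which is followed by a T7Te transcription terminator. This layout implies that GFP output depends on two inputs: arabinose acting through AraC and IPTG relieving LacI repression at the operators. Neither araC nor lacI is annotated on the plasmid, so these regulators are presumably supplied by the host strain or a companion plasmid.

Upstream of the hybrid promoter there is another lac operator and a short reading frame ending in a Myc epitope tag. The annotation tool matched this frame to an N-Myc fragment, most likely because of the tag, and the record does not explain its role. The associated work concerns tuning the dynamic range of ligand-regulated bacterial promoters, so this plasmid appears to be one variant in a series of such promoter designs read out by fluorescence. The sequenced record is 3,966 nt, slightly shorter than the listed total size.
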