Features (pLannotate 1.2.2; 14 found; start..end, strand, type, name):
     68..84      +  protein_bind   lac operator: The lac repressor binds to the lac operator to inhibit transcription in E. coli. This inhibition can be relieved by adding lactose or isopropyl-β-D-thiogalactopyranoside (IPTG). lac repressor encoded by lacI
    100..318     +  CDS            N-MYC2 (fragment): MYC2_MARMO - Protein inferred from homology: Swiss-Prot protein existence level 3. From Marmota monax (Woodchuck).
    286..315     +  CDS            Myc: Myc (human c-Myc proto-oncogene) epitope tag
    444..481     +  promoter       araBAD promoter (fragment): araBAD; promoter of the L-arabinose operon of E. coli; the araC regulatory gene is transcribed in the opposite direction (Guzman et al., 1995)
    488..504     +  protein_bind   lac operator (symmetric) (fragment): The lac repressor binds to the lac operator to inhibit transcription in E. coli. This inhibition can be relieved by adding lactose or isopropyl-β-D-thiogalactopyranoside (IPTG). The symmetric lac operator was optimized for tight binding of lac repressor. lac repressor encoded by lacI
    519..535     +  protein_bind   lac operator: The lac repressor binds to the lac operator to inhibit transcription in E. coli. This inhibition can be relieved by adding lactose or isopropyl-β-D-thiogalactopyranoside (IPTG). lac repressor encoded by lacI
    620..1333    +  CDS            superfolder GFP: GFP variant that folds robustly even when fused to poorly folded proteins (Pédelacq et al., 2006)
   1485..1512    +  terminator     T7Te terminator: phage T7 early transcription terminator
   1595..1652    +  promoter       AmpR promoter (fragment): bla
   1661..2476    -  CDS            KanR: aminoglycoside phosphotransferase; aph(3')-Ia; confers resistance to kanamycin in bacteria or G418 (Geneticin®) in eukaryotes
   2598..3186    +  rep_origin     ori: high-copy-number ColE1/pMB1/pBR322/pUC origin of replication
   3372..3511    -  misc_feature   bom: basis of mobility region from pBR322
   3613..3804    -  CDS            rop: Rop protein, which maintains plasmids at low copy number; rop
   3845..3955    +  CDS            mbeC (fragment): MBEC_ECOLX - Experimental evidence at protein level: Swiss-Prot protein existence level 1. Required for efficient mobilization of ColE1 plasmid and is thus essential to promote the specific transfer of the plasmid during conjugation. Probably functions by inducing DNA bending, helping the MbeA relaxase to melt the DNA around the nic site and cleave the phosphodiester bond. Binds specifically double-stranded DNA (dsDNA) containing the ColE1 oriT but does not recognize the inverted repeat (IR). From Escherichia coli.
>Addgene plasmid #113606 | PE_1: Para_lac_bD | addgene full sequence | sequence record 222624 | Addgene NGS Result
AGTGCGCTCGAGCTTCCCAACCTTACCAGAGGGCGCCCCAGCTGGCAATTCCGACGTCTGTGTGGAATTG
TGAGCGGATAACAATTTCACACAGGGCCCTCGGACACCGAGGAGAATGTCAAGAGGCGAACACACAACGT
CTTGGAGCGCCAGAGGAGGAACGAGCTAAAACGGAGCTTTTTTGCCCTGCGTGACCAGATCCCGGAGTTG
GAAAACAATGAAAAGGCCCCCAAGGTAGTTATCCTTAAAAAAGCCACAGCATACATCCTGTCCGTCCAAG
CAGAGGAGCAAAAGCTCATTTCTGAAGAGGACTTGTTGCGGAAACGACGAGAACAGTTGAAACACAAACT
TGAACAGCTACGGAACTCTTGTGCGTAAGGAAAAGTAAGGAAAACGATTCCTTCTAACAGAAATGTCCTG
AGCAATCACCTATGAACTGTCGACATAGCATTTTTATCCATAAGATTAGCGGATCCTACCTCTGACATGT
GAGCGCTCACAATTTAAATTGAGCACAATTGTGAGCGGATAACAATTGCATGCCACTTAAAAAGGAGATC
AACAATGAAAGCAATTTTCGTACTGAAACATCTTAATCATGCTAAGGAGAAATACTAGTATGCGTAAAGG
CGAAGAGCTGTTCACTGGTGTCGTCCCTATTCTGGTGGAACTGGATGGTGATGTCAACGGTCATAAGTTT
TCCGTGCGTGGCGAGGGTGAAGGTGACGCAACTAATGGTAAACTGACGCTGAAGTTCATCTGTACTACTG
GTAAACTGCCGGTACCTTGGCCGACTCTGGTAACGACGCTGACTTATGGTGTTCAGTGCTTTGCTCGTTA
TCCGGACCATATGAAGCAGCATGACTTCTTCAAGTCCGCCATGCCGGAAGGCTATGTGCAGGAACGCACG
ATTTCCTTTAAGGATGACGGCACGTACAAAACGCGTGCGGAAGTGAAATTTGAAGGCGATACCCTGGTAA
ACCGCATTGAGCTGAAAGGCATTGACTTTAAAGAAGACGGCAATATCCTGGGCCATAAGCTGGAATACAA
TTTTAACAGCCACAATGTTTACATCACCGCCGATAAACAAAAAAATGGCATTAAAGCGAATTTTAAAATT
CGCCACAACGTGGAGGATGGCAGCGTGCAGCTGGCTGATCACTACCAGCAAAACACCCCAATCGGTGATG
GTCCTGTTCTGCTGCCAGACAATCACTATCTGAGCTACCAAAGCGTTCTGTCTAAAGATCCGAACGAGAA
ACGCGATCATATGGTTCTGCTGGAGTTCGTAACCGCAGCGGGCATCACGCATGGTATGGATGAACTGTAC
AAATGATGAAGCTTCCCCTACGTGCTGCTGAAGTTGCCCGCAACAGAGAGTGGAACCAACCGGTGATACC
ACGATACTATGACTGAGAGTCAACGCCATGAGCGGCCTCATTTCTTATTCTGAGTTACAACAGTCCGCAC
CGCTGTCTCACACTGGCTCACCTTCGGGTGGGCCTTTCTGCGTTTATATACTAGAGAGAGAATATAAAAA
GCCAGATTATTAATCCGGCTTTTTTATTATTTCCTAGCTAGCCGGGGAAATGTGCGCGGAACCCCTATTT
GTTTATTTTTCTAAATACATTCAAATATGTATCCGCTCATGAATTAATTCTTAGAAAAACTCATCGAGCA
TCAAATGAAACTGCAATTTATTCATATCAGGATTATCAATACCATATTTTTGAAAAAGCCGTTTCTGTAA
TGAAGGAGAAAACTCACCGAGGCAGTTCCATAGGATGGCAAGATCCTGGTATCGGTCTGCGATTCCGACT
CGTCCAACATCAATACAACCTATTAATTTCCCCTCGTCAAAAATAAGGTTATCAAGTGAGAAATCACCAT
GAGTGACGACTGAATCCGGTGAGAATGGCAAAAGTTTATGCATTTCTTTCCAGACTTGTTCAACAGGCCA
GCCATTACGCTCGTCATCAAAATCACTCGCATCAACCAAACCGTTATTCATTCGTGATTGCGCCTGAGCG
AGACGAAATACGCGATCGCTGTTAAAAGGACAATTACAAACAGGAATCGAATGCAACCGGCGCAGGAACA
CTGCCAGCGCATCAACAATATTTTCACCTGAATCAGGATATTCTTCTAATACCTGGAATGCTGTTTTCCC
GGGGATCGCAGTGGTGAGTAACCATGCATCATCAGGAGTACGGATAAAATGCTTGATGGTCGGAAGAGGC
ATAAATTCCGTCAGCCAGTTTAGTCTGACCATCTCATCTGTAACATCATTGGCAACGCTACCTTTGCCAT
GTTTCAGAAACAACTCTGGCGCATCGGGCTTCCCATACAATCGATAGATTGTCGCACCTGATTGCCCGAC
ATTATCGCGAGCCCATTTATACCCATATAAATCAGCATCCATGCTGGAATTTAATCGCGGCCTAGAGCAA
GACGTTTCCCGTTGAATATGGCTCATAACACCCCTTGTATTACTGTTTATGTAAGCAGACAGTTTTATTG
TTCATGACCAAAATCCCTTAACGTGAGTTTTCGTTCCACTGAGCGTCAGACCCCGTAGAAAAGATCAAAG
GATCTTCTTGAGATCCTTTTTTTCTGCGCGTAATCTGCTGCTTGCAAACAAAAAAACCACCGCTACCAGC
GGTGGTTTGTTTGCCGGATCAAGAGCTACCAACTCTTTTTCCGAAGGTAACTGGCTTCAGCAGAGCGCAG
ATACCAAATACTGTCCTTCTAGTGTAGCCGTAGTTAGGCCACCACTTCAAGAACTCTGTAGCACCGCCTA
CATACCTCGCTCTGCTAATCCTGTTACCAGTGGCTGCTGCCAGTGGCGATAAGTCGTGTCTTACCGGGTT
GGACTCAAGACGATAGTTACCGGATAAGGCGCAGCGGTCGGGCTGAACGGGGGGTTCGTGCACACAGCCC
AGCTTGGAGCGAACGACCTACACCGAACTGAGATACCTACAGCGTGAGCTATGAGAAAGCGCCACGCTTC
CCGAAGGGAGAAAGGCGGACAGGTATCCGGTAAGCGGCAGGGTCGGAACAGGAGAGCGCACGAGGGAGCT
TCCAGGGGGAAACGCCTGGTATCTTTATAGTCCTGTCGGGTTTCGCCACCTCTGACTTGAGCGTCGATTT
TTGTGATGCTCGTCAGGGGGGCGGAGCCTATGGAAAAACGCCAGCAACGCGGCCTTTTTACGGTTCCTGG
CCTTTTGCTGGCCTTTTGCTCACATGTTCTTTCCTGCGTTATCCCCTGATTCTGTGGATAACCGTATTAC
CGCCTTTGAGTGAGCTGATACCGCTCGCCGCAGCCGAACGACCGAGCGCAGCGAGTCAGTGAGCGAGGAA
GCGGAAGAGCGCCTGATGCGGTATTTTCTCCTTACGCATCTGTGCGGTATTTCACACCGCAATGGTGCAC
TCTCAGTACAATCTGCTCTGATGCCGCATAGTTAAGCCAGTATACACTCCGCTATCGCTACGTGACTGGG
TCATGGCTGCGCCCCGACACCCGCCAACACCCGCTGACGCGCCCTGACGGGCTTGTCTGCTCCCGGCATC
CGCTTACAGACAAGCTGTGACCGTCTCCGGGAGCTGCATGTGTCAGAGGTTTTCACCGTCATCACCGAAA
CGCGCGAGGCAGCTGCGGTAAAGCTCATCAGCGTGGTCGTGAAGCGATTCACAGATGTCTGCCTGTTCAT
CCGCGTCCAGCTCGTTGAGTTTCTCCAGAAGCGTTAATGTCTGGCTTCTGATAAAGCGGGCCATGTTAAG
GGCGGTTTTTTCCTGTTTGGTCACTGATGCCTCCGTGTAAGGGGGATTTCTGTTCATGGGGGTAATGATA
CCGATGAAACGAGAGAGGATGCTCACGATACGGGTTACTGATGATGAACATGCCCGGTTACTGGAACGTT
GTGAGGGTAAACAACTGGCGGTATGGATGCGGCGGGACCAGAGCTC
