>Addgene plasmid #113606 | PE_1: Para_lac_bD | depositor full sequence | sequence record 214393 | PE_1: Para_lac_bD sequence 3969 bps
AGTGCGCTCGAGCTTCCCAACCTTACCAGAGGGCGCCCCAGCTGGCAATTCCGACGTCTGTGTGGAATTG
TGAGCGGATAACAATTTCACACAGGGCCCTCGGACACCGAGGAGAATGTCAAGAGGCGAACACACAACGT
CTTGGAGCGCCAGAGGAGGAACGAGCTAAAACGGAGCTTTTTTGCCCTGCGTGACCAGATCCCGGAGTTG
GAAAACAATGAAAAGGCCCCCAAGGTAGTTATCCTTAAAAAAGCCACAGCATACATCCTGTCCGTCCAAG
CAGAGGAGCAAAAGCTCATTTCTGAAGAGGACTTGTTGCGGAAACGACGAGAACAGTTGAAACACAAACT
TGAACAGCTACGGAACTCTTGTGCGTAAGGAAAAGTAAGGAAAACGATTCCTTCTAACAGAAATGTCCTG
AGCAATCACCTATGAACTGTCGACATAGCATTTTTATCCATAAGATTAGCGGATCCTACCTCTGACATGT
GAGCGCTCACAATTTAAATTGAGCACAATTGTGAGCGGATAACAATTGCATGCCACTTAAAAAGGAGATC
AACAATGAAAGCAATTTTCGTACTGAAACATCTTAATCATGCTAAGGAGAAATACTAGTATGCGTAAAGG
CGAAGAGCTGTTCACTGGTGTCGTCCCTATTCTGGTGGAACTGGATGGTGATGTCAACGGTCATAAGTTT
TCCGTGCGTGGCGAGGGTGAAGGTGACGCAACTAATGGTAAACTGACGCTGAAGTTCATCTGTACTACTG
GTAAACTGCCGGTACCTTGGCCGACTCTGGTAACGACGCTGACTTATGGTGTTCAGTGCTTTGCTCGTTA
TCCGGACCATATGAAGCAGCATGACTTCTTCAAGTCCGCCATGCCGGAAGGCTATGTGCAGGAACGCACG
ATTTCCTTTAAGGATGACGGCACGTACAAAACGCGTGCGGAAGTGAAATTTGAAGGCGATACCCTGGTAA
ACCGCATTGAGCTGAAAGGCATTGACTTTAAAGAAGACGGCAATATCCTGGGCCATAAGCTGGAATACAA
TTTTAACAGCCACAATGTTTACATCACCGCCGATAAACAAAAAAATGGCATTAAAGCGAATTTTAAAATT
CGCCACAACGTGGAGGATGGCAGCGTGCAGCTGGCTGATCACTACCAGCAAAACACTCCAATCGGTGATG
GTCCTGTTCTGCTGCCAGACAATCACTATCTGAGCTACCAAAGCGTTCTGTCTAAAGATCCGAACGAGAA
ACGCGATCATATGGTTCTGCTGGAGTTCGTAACCGCAGCGGGCATCACGCATGGTATGGATGAACTGTAC
AAATGATGAAGCTTCCCCTACGTGCTGCTGAAGTTGCCCGCAACAGAGAGTGGAACCAACCGGTGATACC
ACGATACTATGACTGAGAGTCAACGCCATGAGCGGCCTCATTTCTTATTCTGAGTTACAACAGTCCGCAC
CGCTGTCTCACACTGGCTCACCTTCGGGTGGGCCTTTCTGCGTTTATATACTAGAGAGAGAATATAAAAA
GCCAGATTATTAATCCGGCTTTTTTATTATTTCCTAGCTAGCCGGGGAAATGTGCGCGGAACCCCTATTT
GTTTATTTTTCTAAATACATTCAAATATGTATCCGCTCATGAATTAATTCTTAGAAAAACTCATCGAGCA
TCAAATGAAACTGCAATTTATTCATATCAGGATTATCAATACCATATTTTTGAAAAAGCCGTTTCTGTAA
TGAAGGAGAAAACTCACCGAGGCAGTTCCATAGGATGGCAAGATCCTGGTATCGGTCTGCGATTCCGACT
CGTCCAACATCAATACAACCTATTAATTTCCCCTCGTCAAAAATAAGGTTATCAAGTGAGAAATCACCAT
GAGTGACGACTGAATCCGGTGAGAATGGCAAAAGTTTATGCATTTCTTTCCAGACTTGTTCAACAGGCCA
GCCATTACGCTCGTCATCAAAATCACTCGCATCAACCAAACCGTTATTCATTCGTGATTGCGCCTGAGCG
AGACGAAATACGCGATCGCTGTTAAAAGGACAATTACAAACAGGAATCGAATGCAACCGGCGCAGGAACA
CTGCCAGCGCATCAACAATATTTTCACCTGAATCAGGATATTCTTCTAATACCTGGAATGCTGTTTTCCC
GGGGATCGCAGTGGTGAGTAACCATGCATCATCAGGAGTACGGATAAAATGCTTGATGGTCGGAAGAGGC
ATAAATTCCGTCAGCCAGTTTAGTCTGACCATCTCATCTGTAACATCATTGGCAACGCTACCTTTGCCAT
GTTTCAGAAACAACTCTGGCGCATCGGGCTTCCCATACAATCGATAGATTGTCGCACCTGATTGCCCGAC
ATTATCGCGAGCCCATTTATACCCATATAAATCAGCATCCATGTTGGAATTTAATCGCGGCCTAGAGCAA
GACGTTTCCCGTTGAATATGGCTCATAACACCCCTTGTATTACTGTTTATGTAAGCAGACAGTTTTATTG
TTCATGACCAAAATCCCTTAACGTGAGTTTTCGTTCCACTGAGCGTCAGACCCCGTAGAAAAGATCAAAG
GATCTTCTTGAGATCCTTTTTTTCTGCGCGTAATCTGCTGCTTGCAAACAAAAAAACCACCGCTACCAGC
GGTGGTTTGTTTGCCGGATCAAGAGCTACCAACTCTTTTTCCGAAGGTAACTGGCTTCAGCAGAGCGCAG
ATACCAAATACTGTCCTTCTAGTGTAGCCGTAGTTAGGCCACCACTTCAAGAACTCTGTAGCACCGCCTA
CATACCTCGCTCTGCTAATCCTGTTACCAGTGGCTGCTGCCAGTGGCGATAAGTCGTGTCTTACCGGGTT
GGACTCAAGACGATAGTTACCGGATAAGGCGCAGCGGTCGGGCTGAACGGGGGGTTCGTGCACACAGCCC
AGCTTGGAGCGAACGACCTACACCGAACTGAGATACCTACAGCGTGAGCTATGAGAAAGCGCCACGCTTC
CCGAAGGGAGAAAGGCGGACAGGTATCCGGTAAGCGGCAGGGTCGGAACAGGAGAGCGCACGAGGGAGCT
TCCAGGGGGAAACGCCTGGTATCTTTATAGTCCTGTCGGGTTTCGCCACCTCTGACTTGAGCGTCGATTT
TTGTGATGCTCGTCAGGGGGGCGGAGCCTATGGAAAAACGCCAGCAACGCGGCCTTTTTACGGTTCCTGG
CCTTTTGCTGGCCTTTTGCTCACATGTTCTTTCCTGCGTTATCCCCTGATTCTGTGGATAACCGTATTAC
CGCCTTTGAGTGAGCTGATACCGCTCGCCGCAGCCGAACGACCGAGCGCAGCGAGTCAGTGAGCGAGGAA
GCGGAAGAGCGCCTGATGCGGTATTTTCTCCTTACGCATCTGTGCGGTATTTCACACCGCATATATGGTG
CACTCTCAGTACAATCTGCTCTGATGCCGCATAGTTAAGCCAGTATACACTCCGCTATCGCTACGTGACT
GGGTCATGGCTGCGCCCCGACACCCGCCAACACCCGCTGACGCGCCCTGACGGGCTTGTCTGCTCCCGGC
ATCCGCTTACAGACAAGCTGTGACCGTCTCCGGGAGCTGCATGTGTCAGAGGTTTTCACCGTCATCACCG
AAACGCGCGAGGCAGCTGCGGTAAAGCTCATCAGCGTGGTCGTGAAGCGATTCACAGATGTCTGCCTGTT
CATCCGCGTCCAGCTCGTTGAGTTTCTCCAGAAGCGTTAATGTCTGGCTTCTGATAAAGCGGGCCATGTT
AAGGGCGGTTTTTTCCTGTTTGGTCACTGATGCCTCCGTGTAAGGGGGATTTCTGTTCATGGGGGTAATG
ATACCGATGAAACGAGAGAGGATGCTCACGATACGGGTTACTGATGATGAACATGCCCGGTTACTGGAAC
GTTGTGAGGGTAAACAACTGGCGGTATGGATGCGGCGGGACCAGAGCTC
