>Addgene plasmid #113606 | PE_1: Para_lac_bD | depositor partial sequence | sequence record 214394 | Hybrid Promoter: Para_lac_bD
TCGACATAGCATTTTTATCCATAAGATTAGCGGATCCTACCTCTGACATGTGAGCGCTCACAATTTAAAT
TGAGCACAATTGTGAGCGGATAACAATTGCATGC
