>Addgene plasmid #113606 | PE_1: Para_lac_bD | depositor partial sequence | sequence record 214395 | sfYFP
ATGCGTAAAGGCGAAGAGCTGTTCACTGGTGTCGTCCCTATTCTGGTGGAACTGGATGGTGATGTCAACG
GTCATAAGTTTTCCGTGCGTGGCGAGGGTGAAGGTGACGCAACTAATGGTAAACTGACGCTGAAGTTCAT
CTGTACTACTGGTAAACTGCCGGTACCTTGGCCGACTCTGGTAACGACGCTGACTTATGGTGTTCAGTGC
TTTGCTCGTTATCCGGACCATATGAAGCAGCATGACTTCTTCAAGTCCGCCATGCCGGAAGGCTATGTGC
AGGAACGCACGATTTCCTTTAAGGATGACGGCACGTACAAAACGCGTGCGGAAGTGAAATTTGAAGGCGA
TACCCTGGTAAACCGCATTGAGCTGAAAGGCATTGACTTTAAAGAAGACGGCAATATCCTGGGCCATAAG
CTGGAATACAATTTTAACAGCCACAATGTTTACATCACCGCCGATAAACAAAAAAATGGCATTAAAGCGA
ATTTTAAAATTCGCCACAACGTGGAGGATGGCAGCGTGCAGCTGGCTGATCACTACCAGCAAAACACTCC
AATCGGTGATGGTCCTGTTCTGCTGCCAGACAATCACTATCTGAGCTACCAAAGCGTTCTGTCTAAAGAT
CCGAACGAGAAACGCGATCATATGGTTCTGCTGGAGTTCGTAACCGCAGCGGGCATCACGCATGGTATGG
ATGAACTGTACAAATGATGA
